Addgene plasmid #201146: plex_307-ccdB-EYFP
Purpose: (Empty Backbone) pLEX_307 plasmid with EYFP marker
Depositing lab: Alejandro Chavez. Depositing organization: University of California, San Diego (UCSD).
Backbone
  Vector backbone: plex_307
  Backbone size (bp): 10183
  Vector type: Mammalian Expression
  Promoter: EF-1α
  Selectable markers: EYFP
Growth in bacteria
  Bacterial resistance: Chloramphenicol and Ampicillin, 25 & 100 μg/mL
  Growth temperature: 30°C
  Growth strain: ccdB Survival
  Copy number: High Copy
Terms and licenses: Academic/Nonprofit Terms; Industry Terms: Not Available to Industry
How to cite: plex_307-ccdB-EYFP was a gift from Alejandro Chavez (Addgene plasmid # 201146 ; http://n2t.net/addgene:201146 ; RRID:Addgene_201146)
