[The description below was written by a language model from this plasmid's Addgene catalogue record and pLannotate feature annotations shown in this document.]
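Description:
plex_307-ccdB-EYFP is an empty Gateway destination vector built on the pLEX_307 backbone (10,183 bp). The catalogue lists it as a mammalian expression plasmid, and its feature table shows the architecture of a third-generation, self-inactivating HIV-1 lentiviral transfer vector. An RSV promoter drives a truncated 5' LTR, followed by the Ψ packaging signal, a gag fragment, the RRE for Rev-dependent nuclear export, a cPPT/CTS, a WPRE and a ΔU3 3' LTR with a downstream SV40 poly(A) signal. In bacteria it replicates from a high-copy ColE1/pUC-type origin and also carries an f1 origin. AmpR on the backbone provides ampicillin selection, and a chloramphenicol resistance gene sits inside the Gateway cassette. Because the cassette encodes the gyrase poison CcdB, the unrecombined plasmid has to be maintained in a ccdB-tolerant strain.

The expression unit consists of the strong constitutive human EF-1α promoter placed upstream of an attR1–CmR–ccdB–attR2 cassette, with a V5 epitope tag just past attR2. An LR recombination with an entry clone replaces the CmR/ccdB segment with the gene of interest. This removes the toxin, so recombinants can be counter-selected in standard E. coli, and an open reading frame lacking a stop codon could be read through into a C-terminal V5 tag. Within the viral region but upstream of EF-1α, SV40 early promoter/origin sequences precede a yellow fluorescent protein gene, annotated by pLannotate as monomeric A206K mEYFP. The record lists EYFP as the selectable marker, so transfected or transduced mammalian cells would be identified or sorted by fluorescence rather than by drug resistance. No insert is present. The construct serves as a backbone for making EF-1α-driven expression clones with a fluorescent marker.
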