Features (pLannotate 1.2.2; 37 found; start..end, strand, type, name):
     23..89      +  CDS            small t antigen (fragment): SV40 (simian virus 40) small t antigen
     96..1274    +  promoter       EF-1α promoter: strong constitutive promoter for human elongation factor EF-1α
   1294..1418    +  protein_bind   attR1: mutant version of attR; recombination site for the Gateway® LR reaction LR Clonase™
   1443..1473    +  promoter       lac UV5 promoter: E. coli lac promoter with an "up" mutation
   1497..1526    +  promoter       cat promoter (fragment): promoter of the E. coli cat gene encoding chloramphenicol acetyltransferase
   1527..2186    +  CDS            CmR: chloramphenicol acetyltransferase; cat; confers resistance to chloramphenicol
   2365..2523    +  CDS            ccdA (fragment): CCDA_ECO57 - Also known as H, letA. Experimental evidence at protein level: Swiss-Prot protein existence level 1. Antitoxin component of a type II toxin-antitoxin (TA) system which inhibits the post-segregational killing (PSK) of plasmid-free cells, also referred to as a plasmid addiction system. Binds to and blocks the activity of CcdB; will also remove bound CcdB protein from the CcdB-GyrA complex by forming a CcdA-CcdB complex, a process termed rejuvenation. Functions as a transcriptional corepressor for the ccdAB operon, repression also requires CcdB (By similarity). From Escherichia coli
   2528..2830    +  CDS            ccdB: CCDB_ECOLI - Also known as G, letB, letD. Experimental evidence at protein level: Swiss-Prot protein existence level 1. Toxic component of a type II toxin-antitoxin (TA) system, functioning in plasmid maintainence. Responsible for the post- segregational killing (PSK) of plasmid-free cells, also referred to as a plasmid addiction system. Half-life of over 2 hours. Cell killing by CcdB is accompanied by filamentation, defects in chromosome and plasmid segregation, defects in cell division, formation of anucleate cells, decreased DNA synthesis and plasmid loss. Interferes with the activity of DN
   2874..2998    -  protein_bind   attR2: mutant version of attR; recombination site for the Gateway® LR reaction LR Clonase™
   3006..3047    +  CDS            V5 tag: epitope tag from simian virus 5
   3098..3686    +  misc_feature   WPRE: woodchuck hepatitis virus posttranscriptional regulatory element
   3737..3756    +  misc_feature   cPPT/CTS (fragment): central polypurine tract and central termination sequence of HIV-1
   3758..3991    +  LTR            3' LTR (ΔU3): self-inactivating 3' long terminal repeat (LTR) from HIV-1
   4069..4190    +  polyA_signal   SV40 poly(A) signal: SV40 polyadenylation signal
   4230..4365    +  rep_origin     SV40 ori: SV40 origin of replication
   4386..4404    -  promoter       T7 promoter: promoter for bacteriophage T7 RNA polymerase
   4412..4567    +  CDS            lacZα (fragment): LacZα fragment of β-galactosidase; lacZ fragment
   4572..5000    +  rep_origin     f1 ori (sequence partly withheld): f1 bacteriophage origin of replication; arrow indicates direction of (+) strand synthesis
   5053..5157    +  promoter       AmpR promoter: bla
   5158..6018    +  CDS            AmpR: β-lactamase; bla; confers resistance to ampicillin, carbenicillin, and related antibiotics
   6189..6777    +  rep_origin     ori: high-copy-number ColE1/pMB1/pBR322/pUC origin of replication
   6960..7052    +  CDS            lacI (fragment): lac repressor; lacI; The lac repressor binds to the lac operator to inhibit transcription in E. coli. This inhibition can be relieved by adding lactose or isopropyl-β-D-thiogalactopyranoside (IPTG).
   7065..7086    +  protein_bind   CAP binding site: CAP binding activates transcription in the presence of cAMP. E. coli catabolite activator protein
   7101..7131    +  promoter       lac promoter: promoter for the E. coli lac operon
   7139..7155    +  protein_bind   lac operator: The lac repressor binds to the lac operator to inhibit transcription in E. coli. This inhibition can be relieved by adding lactose or isopropyl-β-D-thiogalactopyranoside (IPTG). lac repressor encoded by lacI
   7200..7218    +  promoter       T3 promoter: promoter for bacteriophage T3 RNA polymerase
   7246..7472    +  promoter       RSV promoter: Rous sarcoma virus enhancer/promoter
   7473..7653    +  LTR            5' LTR (truncated): truncated 5' long terminal repeat (LTR) from HIV-1
   7700..7825    +  misc_feature   HIV-1 Ψ: packaging signal of human immunodeficiency virus type 1
   7809..8172    +  CDS            HIV-1 gag (fragment): gag protein from human immunodeficiency virus 1; gag
   8318..8551    +  misc_feature   RRE: The Rev response element (RRE) of HIV-1 allows for Rev-dependent mRNA export from the nucleus to the cytoplasm.
   8928..8954    +  CDS            Rev (fragment): human immunodeficiency virus 1 (HIV-1) Rev protein; rev; enhances nuclear export of unspliced and incompletely spliced viral mRNAs
   8961..8984    +  promoter       SV40 promoter (fragment): SV40 early promoter
   8985..9056    +  promoter       SV40 promoter (fragment): SV40 enhancer and early promoter
   9080..9215    +  rep_origin     SV40 ori: SV40 origin of replication
   9257..9976    +  CDS            mEYFP: enhanced YFP with monomerizing A206K mutation (Zacharias et al., 2002) mammalian codon-optimized
  10024..10141   +  misc_feature   cPPT/CTS: central polypurine tract and central termination sequence of HIV-1
>Addgene plasmid #201146 | plex_307-ccdB-EYFP | addgene full sequence | sequence record 395512 | Addgene NGS Result
CTCGAGGCCTGCAGGTGCAAAGATGGATAAAGTTTTAAACAGAGAGGAATCTTTGCAGCTAATGGACCTT
CTAGGTCTTGAAAGGAGTGGGAATTGGCTCCGGTGCCCGTCAGTGGGCAGAGCGCACATCGCCCACAGTC
CCCGAGAAGTTGGGGGGAGGGGTCGGCAATTGAACCGGTGCCTAGAGAAGGTGGCGCGGGGTAAACTGGG
AAAGTGATGTCGTGTACTGGCTCCGCCTTTTTCCCGAGGGTGGGGGAGAACCGTATATAAGTGCAGTAGT
CGCCGTGAACGTTCTTTTTCGCAACGGGTTTGCCGCCAGAACACAGGTAAGTGCCGTGTGTGGTTCCCGC
GGGCCTGGCCTCTTTACGGGTTATGGCCCTTGCGTGCCTTGAATTACTTCCACCTGGCTGCAGTACGTGA
TTCTTGATCCCGAGCTTCGGGTTGGAAGTGGGTGGGAGAGTTCGAGGCCTTGCGCTTAAGGAGCCCCTTC
GCCTCGTGCTTGAGTTGAGGCCTGGCCTGGGCGCTGGGGCCGCCGCGTGCGAATCTGGTGGCACCTTCGC
GCCTGTCTCGCTGCTTTCGATAAGTCTCTAGCCATTTAAAATTTTTGATGACCTGCTGCGACGCTTTTTT
TCTGGCAAGATAGTCTTGTAAATGCGGGCCAAGATCTGCACACTGGTATTTCGGTTTTTGGGGCCGCGGG
CGGCGACGGGGCCCGTGCGTCCCAGCGCACATGTTCGGCGAGGCGGGGCCTGCGAGCGCGGCCACCGAGA
ATCGGACGGGGGTAGTCTCAAGCTGGCCGGCCTGCTCTGGTGCCTGGCCTCGCGCCGCCGTGTATCGCCC
CGCCCTGGGCGGCAAGGCTGGCCCGGTCGGCACCAGTTGCGTGAGCGGAAAGATGGCCGCTTCCCGGCCC
TGCTGCAGGGAGCTCAAAATGGAGGACGCGGCGCTCGGGAGAGCGGGCGGGTGAGTCACCCACACAAAGG
AAAAGGGCCTTTCCGTCCTCAGCCGTCGCTTCATGTGACTCCACGGAGTACCGGGCGCCGTCCAGGCACC
TCGATTAGTTCTCGAGCTTTTGGAGTACGTCGTCTTTAGGTTGGGGGGAGGGGTTTTATGCGATGGAGTT
TCCCCACACTGAGTGGGTGGAGACTGAAGTTAGGCCAGCTTGGCACTTGATGTAATTCTCCTTGGAATTT
GCCCTTTTTGAGTTTGGATCTTGGTTCATTCTCAAGCCTCAGACAGTGGTTCAAAGTTTTTTTCTTCCAT
TTCAGGTGTCGTGAGGCTAGCATCGATTGATCAACAAGTTTGTACAAAAAAGCTGAACGAGAAACGTAAA
ATGATATAAATATCAATATATTAAATTAGATTTTGCATAAAAAACAGACTACATAATACTGTAAAACACA
ACATATCCAGTCACTATGGCGGCCGCATTAGGCACCCCAGGCTTTACACTTTATGCTTCCGGCTCGTATA
ATGTGTGGATTTTGAGTTAGGATCCGTCGAGATTTTCAGGAGCTAAGGAAGCTAAAATGGAGAAAAAAAT
CACTGGATATACCACCGTTGATATATCCCAATGGCATCGTAAAGAACATTTTGAGGCATTTCAGTCAGTT
GCTCAATGTACCTATAACCAGACCGTTCAGCTGGATATTACGGCCTTTTTAAAGACCGTAAAGAAAAATA
AGCACAAGTTTTATCCGGCCTTTATTCACATTCTTGCCCGCCTGATGAATGCTCATCCGGAATTCCGTAT
GGCAATGAAAGACGGTGAGCTGGTGATATGGGATAGTGTTCACCCTTGTTACACCGTTTTCCATGAGCAA
ACTGAAACGTTTTCATCGCTCTGGAGTGAATACCACGACGATTTCCGGCAGTTTCTACACATATATTCGC
AAGATGTGGCGTGTTACGGTGAAAACCTGGCCTATTTCCCTAAAGGGTTTATTGAGAATATGTTTTTCGT
CTCAGCCAATCCCTGGGTGAGTTTCACCAGTTTTGATTTAAACGTGGCCAATATGGACAACTTCTTCGCC
CCCGTTTTCACCATGGGCAAATATTATACGCAAGGCGACAAGGTGCTGATGCCGCTGGCGATTCAGGTTC
ATCATGCCGTTTGTGATGGCTTCCATGTCGGCAGAATGCTTAATGAATTACAACAGTACTGCGATGAGTG
GCAGGGCGGGGCGTAAAGATCTGGATCCGGCTTACTAAAAGCCAGATAACAGTATGCGTATTTGCGCGCT
GATTTTTGCGGTATAAGAATATATACTGATATGTATACCCGAAGTATGTCAAAAAGAGGTATGCTATGAA
GCAGCGTATTACAGTGACAGTTGACAGCGACAGCTATCAGTTGCTCAAGGCATATATGATGTCAATATCT
CCGGTCTGGTAAGCACAACCATGCAGAATGAAGCCCGTCGTCTGCGTGCCGAACGCTGGAAAGCGGAAAA
TCAGGAAGGGATGGCTGAGGTCGCCCGGTTTATTGAAATGAACGGCTCTTTTGCTGACGAGAACAGGGGC
TGGTGAAATGCAGTTTAAGGTTTACACCTATAAAAGAGAGAGCCGTTATCGTCTGTTTGTGGATGTACAG
AGTGATATTATTGACACGCCCGGGCGACGGATGGTGATCCCCCTGGCCAGTGCACGTCTGCTGTCAGATA
AAGTCTCCCGTGAACTTTACCCGGTGGTGCATATCGGGGATGAAAGCTGGCGCATGATGACCACCGATAT
GGCCAGTGTGCCGGTCTCCGTTATCGGGGAAGAAGTGGCTGATCTCAGCCACCGCGAAAATGACATCAAA
AACGCCATTAACCTGATGTTCTGGGGAATATAAATGTCAGGCTCCCTTATACACAGCCAGTCTGCAGGTC
GACCATAGTGACTGGATATGTTGTGTTTTACAGTATTATGTAGTCTGTTTTTTATGCAAAATCTAATTTA
ATATATTGATATTTATATCATTTTACGTTTCTCGTTCAGCTTTCTTGTACAAAGTGGTTGATATCGGTAA
GCCTATCCCTAACCCTCTCCTCGGTCTCGATTCTACGTAGTAATGAACTAGTACCGGTTAAGTCGACAAT
CAACGCGTTAAGTCGACAATCAACCTCTGGATTACAAAATTTGTGAAAGATTGACTGGTATTCTTAACTA
TGTTGCTCCTTTTACGCTATGTGGATACGCTGCTTTAATGCCTTTGTATCATGCTATTGCTTCCCGTATG
GCTTTCATTTTCTCCTCCTTGTATAAATCCTGGTTGCTGTCTCTTTATGAGGAGTTGTGGCCCGTTGTCA
GGCAACGTGGCGTGGTGTGCACTGTGTTTGCTGACGCAACCCCCACTGGTTGGGGCATTGCCACCACCTG
TCAGCTCCTTTCCGGGACTTTCGCTTTCCCCCTCCCTATTGCCACGGCGGAACTCATCGCCGCCTGCCTT
GCCCGCTGCTGGACAGGGGCTCGGCTGTTGGGCACTGACAATTCCGTGGTGTTGTCGGGGAAATCATCGT
CCTTTCCTTGGCTGCTCGCCTGTGTTGCCACCTGGATTCTGCGCGGGACGTCCTTCTGCTACGTCCCTTC
GGCCCTCAATCCAGCGGACCTTCCTTCCCGCGGCCTGCTGCCGGCTCTGCGGCCTCTTCCGCGTCTTCGC
CTTCGCCCTCAGACGAGTCGGATCTCCCTTTGGGCCGCCTCCCCGCGTCGACTTTAAGACCAATGACTTA
CAAGGCAGCTGTAGATCTTAGCCACTTTTTAAAAGAAAAGGGGGGACTGGAAGGGCTAATTCACTCCCAA
CGAAGACAAGATCTGCTTTTTGCTTGTACTGGGTCTCTCTGGTTAGACCAGATCTGAGCCTGGGAGCTCT
CTGGCTAACTAGGGAACCCACTGCTTAAGCCTCAATAAAGCTTGCCTTGAGTGCTTCAAGTAGTGTGTGC
CCGTCTGTTGTGTGACTCTGGTAACTAGAGATCCCTCAGACCCTTTTAGTCAGTGTGGAAAATCTCTAGC
AGTACGTATAGTAGTTCATGTCATCTTATTATTCAGTATTTATAACTTGCAAAGAAATGAATATCAGAGA
GTGAGAGGAACTTGTTTATTGCAGCTTATAATGGTTACAAATAAAGCAATAGCATCACAAATTTCACAAA
TAAAGCATTTTTTTCACTGCATTCTAGTTGTGGTTTGTCCAAACTCATCAATGTATCTTATCATGTCTGG
CTCTAGCTATCCCGCCCCTAACTCCGCCCATCCCGCCCCTAACTCCGCCCAGTTCCGCCCATTCTCCGCC
CCATGGCTGACTAATTTTTTTTATTTATGCAGAGGCCGAGGCCGCCTCGGCCTCTGAGCTATTCCAGAAG
TAGTGAGGAGGCTTTTTTGGAGGCCTAGGGACGTACCCAATTCGCCCTATAGTGAGTCGTATTACGCGCG
CTCACTGGCCGTCGTTTTACAACGTCGTGACTGGGAAAACCCTGGCGTTACCCAACTTAATCGCCTTGCA
GCACATCCCCCTTTCGCCAGCTGGCGTAATAGCGAAGAGGCCCGCACCGATCGCCCTTCCCAACAGTTGC
GCAGCCTGAATGGCGAATGGG
[124 nt withheld, positions 4572-4695]
C
[91 nt withheld, positions 4697-4787]
A
[49 nt withheld, positions 4789-4837]
CCTTTGACGTTGGAGTCCACGTTCTTT
[37 nt withheld, positions 4865-4901]
ACCCTATCTCGGTCTATTCTTTTGATTTATAAGGGATTTTGCCGATTTCGGCCTATTGGTTAAAAAATGA
GCTGATTTAACAAAAATTTAACGCGAATTTTAACAAAATATTAACGCTTACAATTTAGGTGGCACTTTTC
GGGGAAATGTGCGCGGAACCCCTATTTGTTTATTTTTCTAAATACATTCAAATATGTATCCGCTCATGAG
ACAATAACCCTGATAAATGCTTCAATAATATTGAAAAAGGAAGAGTATGAGTATTCAACATTTCCGTGTC
GCCCTTATTCCCTTTTTTGCGGCATTTTGCCTTCCTGTTTTTGCTCACCCAGAAACGCTGGTGAAAGTAA
AAGATGCTGAAGATCAGTTGGGTGCACGAGTGGGTTACATCGAACTGGATCTCAACAGCGGTAAGATCCT
TGAGAGTTTTCGCCCCGAAGAACGTTTTCCAATGATGAGCACTTTTAAAGTTCTGCTATGTGGCGCGGTA
TTATCCCGTATTGACGCCGGGCAAGAGCAACTCGGTCGCCGCATACACTATTCTCAGAATGACTTGGTTG
AGTACTCACCAGTCACAGAAAAGCATCTTACGGATGGCATGACAGTAAGAGAATTATGCAGTGCTGCCAT
AACCATGAGTGATAACACTGCGGCCAACTTACTTCTGACAACGATCGGAGGACCGAAGGAGCTAACCGCT
TTTTTGCACAACATGGGGGATCATGTAACTCGCCTTGATCGTTGGGAACCGGAGCTGAATGAAGCCATAC
CAAACGACGAGCGTGACACCACGATGCCTGTAGCAATGGCAACAACGTTGCGCAAACTATTAACTGGCGA
ACTACTTACTCTAGCTTCCCGGCAACAATTAATAGACTGGATGGAGGCGGATAAAGTTGCAGGACCACTT
CTGCGCTCGGCCCTTCCGGCTGGCTGGTTTATTGCTGATAAATCTGGAGCCGGTGAGCGTGGGTCTCGCG
GTATCATTGCAGCACTGGGGCCAGATGGTAAGCCCTCCCGTATCGTAGTTATCTACACGACGGGGAGTCA
GGCAACTATGGATGAACGAAATAGACAGATCGCTGAGATAGGTGCCTCACTGATTAAGCATTGGTAACTG
TCAGACCAAGTTTACTCATATATACTTTAGATTGATTTAAAACTTCATTTTTAATTTAAAAGGATCTAGG
TGAAGATCCTTTTTGATAATCTCATGACCAAAATCCCTTAACGTGAGTTTTCGTTCCACTGAGCGTCAGA
CCCCGTAGAAAAGATCAAAGGATCTTCTTGAGATCCTTTTTTTCTGCGCGTAATCTGCTGCTTGCAAACA
AAAAAACCACCGCTACCAGCGGTGGTTTGTTTGCCGGATCAAGAGCTACCAACTCTTTTTCCGAAGGTAA
CTGGCTTCAGCAGAGCGCAGATACCAAATACTGTTCTTCTAGTGTAGCCGTAGTTAGGCCACCACTTCAA
GAACTCTGTAGCACCGCCTACATACCTCGCTCTGCTAATCCTGTTACCAGTGGCTGCTGCCAGTGGCGAT
AAGTCGTGTCTTACCGGGTTGGACTCAAGACGATAGTTACCGGATAAGGCGCAGCGGTCGGGCTGAACGG
GGGGTTCGTGCACACAGCCCAGCTTGGAGCGAACGACCTACACCGAACTGAGATACCTACAGCGTGAGCT
ATGAGAAAGCGCCACGCTTCCCGAAGGGAGAAAGGCGGACAGGTATCCGGTAAGCGGCAGGGTCGGAACA
GGAGAGCGCACGAGGGAGCTTCCAGGGGGAAACGCCTGGTATCTTTATAGTCCTGTCGGGTTTCGCCACC
TCTGACTTGAGCGTCGATTTTTGTGATGCTCGTCAGGGGGGCGGAGCCTATGGAAAAACGCCAGCAACGC
GGCCTTTTTACGGTTCCTGGCCTTTTGCTGGCCTTTTGCTCACATGTTCTTTCCTGCGTTATCCCCTGAT
TCTGTGGATAACCGTATTACCGCCTTTGAGTGAGCTGATACCGCTCGCCGCAGCCGAACGACCGAGCGCA
GCGAGTCAGTGAGCGAGGAAGCGGAAGAGCGCCCAATACGCAAACCGCCTCTCCCCGCGCGTTGGCCGAT
TCATTAATGCAGCTGGCACGACAGGTTTCCCGACTGGAAAGCGGGCAGTGAGCGCAACGCAATTAATGTG
AGTTAGCTCACTCATTAGGCACCCCAGGCTTTACACTTTATGCTTCCGGCTCGTATGTTGTGTGGAATTG
TGAGCGGATAACAATTTCACACAGGAAACAGCTATGACCATGATTACGCCAAGCGCGCAATTAACCCTCA
CTAAAGGGAACAAAAGCTGGAGCTGCAAGCTTAATGTAGTCTTATGCAATACTCTTGTAGTCTTGCAACA
TGGTAACGATGAGTTAGCAACATGCCTTACAAGGAGAGAAAAAGCACCGTGCATGCCGATTGGTGGAAGT
AAGGTGGTACGATCGTGCCTTATTAGGAAGGCAACAGACGGGTCTGACATGGATTGGACGAACCACTGAA
TTGCCGCATTGCAGAGATATTGTATTTAAGTGCCTAGCTCGATACATAAACGGGTCTCTCTGGTTAGACC
AGATCTGAGCCTGGGAGCTCTCTGGCTAACTAGGGAACCCACTGCTTAAGCCTCAATAAAGCTTGCCTTG
AGTGCTTCAAGTAGTGTGTGCCCGTCTGTTGTGTGACTCTGGTAACTAGAGATCCCTCAGACCCTTTTAG
TCAGTGTGGAAAATCTCTAGCAGTGGCGCCCGAACAGGGACTTGAAAGCGAAAGGGAAACCAGAGGAGCT
CTCTCGACGCAGGACTCGGCTTGCTGAAGCGCGCACGGCAAGAGGCGAGGGGCGGCGACTGGTGAGTACG
CCAAAAATTTTGACTAGCGGAGGCTAGAAGGAGAGAGATGGGTGCGAGAGCGTCAGTATTAAGCGGGGGA
GAATTAGATCGCGATGGGAAAAAATTCGGTTAAGGCCAGGGGGAAAGAAAAAATATAAATTAAAACATAT
AGTATGGGCAAGCAGGGAGCTAGAACGATTCGCAGTTAATCCTGGCCTGTTAGAAACATCAGAAGGCTGT
AGACAAATACTGGGACAGCTACAACCATCCCTTCAGACAGGATCAGAAGAACTTAGATCATTATATAATA
CAGTAGCAACCCTCTATTGTGTGCATCAAAGGATAGAGATAAAAGACACCAAGGAAGCTTTAGACAAGAT
AGAGGAAGAGCAAAACAAAAGTAAGACCACCGCACAGCAAGCGGCCGCTGATCTTCAGACCTGGAGGAGG
AGATATGAGGGACAATTGGAGAAGTGAATTATATAAATATAAAGTAGTAAAAATTGAACCATTAGGAGTA
GCACCCACCAAGGCAAAGAGAAGAGTGGTGCAGAGAGAAAAAAGAGCAGTGGGAATAGGAGCTTTGTTCC
TTGGGTTCTTGGGAGCAGCAGGAAGCACTATGGGCGCAGCGTCAATGACGCTGACGGTACAGGCCAGACA
ATTATTGTCTGGTATAGTGCAGCAGCAGAACAATTTGCTGAGGGCTATTGAGGCGCAACAGCATCTGTTG
CAACTCACAGTCTGGGGCATCAAGCAGCTCCAGGCAAGAATCCTGGCTGTGGAAAGATACCTAAAGGATC
AACAGCTCCTGGGGATTTGGGGTTGCTCTGGAAAACTCATTTGCACCACTGCTGTGCCTTGGAATGCTAG
TTGGAGTAATAAATCTCTGGAACAGATTTGGAATCACACGACCTGGATGGAGTGGGACAGAGAAATTAAC
AATTACACAAGCTTAATACACTCCTTAATTGAAGAATCGCAAAACCAGCAAGAAAAGAATGAACAAGAAT
TATTGGAATTAGATAAATGGGCAAGTTTGTGGAATTGGTTTAACATAACAAATTGGCTGTGGTATATAAA
ATTATTCATAATGATAGTAGGAGGCTTGGTAGGTTTAAGAATAGTTTTTGCTGTACTTTCTATAGTGAAT
AGAGTTAGGCAGGGATATTCACCATTATCGTTTCAGACCCACCTCCCAACCCCGAGGGGACCCATGCATT
GCATCTCAATTAGTCAGCAACCAGGTGTGGAAAGTCCCCAGGCTCCCCAGCAGGCAGAAGTATGCAAAGC
ATGCGTCTCAATTAGTCAGCAACCATAGTCCCGCCCCTAACTCCGCCCATCCCGCCCCTAACTCCGCCCA
GTTCCGCCCATTCTCCGCCCCATGGCTGACTAATTTTTTTTATTTATGCAGAGGCCGAGGCCGCCTCGGC
CTCTGAGCTATTCCAGAAGTAGTGAGGAGGCTTTTTTGGAGGCCTAGGCTTTTGCAAAAAGCTTTCTAGA
GGTACCGTGGCCACCATGGTGAGCAAGGGCGAGGAGCTGTTCACCGGGGTGGTGCCCATCCTGGTCGAGC
TGGACGGCGACGTAAACGGCCACAAGTTCAGCGTGTCCGGCGAGGGCGAGGGCGATGCCACCTACGGCAA
GCTGACCCTGAAGTTCATCTGCACCACCGGCAAGCTGCCCGTGCCCTGGCCCACCCTCGTGACCACCTTC
GGCTACGGCCTGCAGTGCTTCGCCCGCTACCCCGACCACATGAAGCAGCACGACTTCTTCAAGTCCGCCA
TGCCCGAAGGCTACGTCCAGGAGCGCACCATCTTCTTCAAGGACGACGGCAACTACAAGACCCGCGCCGA
GGTGAAGTTCGAGGGCGACACCCTGGTGAACCGCATCGAGCTGAAGGGCATCGACTTCAAGGAGGACGGC
AACATCCTGGGGCACAAGCTGGAGTACAACTACAACAGCCACAACGTCTATATCATGGCCGACAAGCAGA
AGAACGGCATCAAGGTGAACTTCAAGATCCGCCACAACATCGAGGACGGCAGCGTGCAGCTCGCCGACCA
CTACCAGCAGAACACCCCCATCGGCGACGGCCCCGTGCTGCTGCCCGACAACCACTACCTGAGCTACCAG
TCCAAGCTGAGCAAAGACCCCAACGAGAAGCGCGATCACATGGTCCTGCTGGAGTTCGTGACCGCCGCCG
GGATCACTCTCGGCATGGACGAGCTGTACAAGTAAGTTAACGAATTCTAGATCTTGAGACAAATGGCAGT
ATTCATCCACAATTTTAAAAGAAAAGGGGGGATTGGGGGGTACAGTGCAGGGGAAAGAATAGTAGACATA
ATAGCAACAGACATACAAACTAAAGAATTACAAAAACAAATTACAAAAATTCAAAATTTTCGGGTTTATT
ACAGGGACAGCAGAGATCCACTTTGGCGCCGG
